Addgene plasmid #201896: pFUGW-ELMOD2
Purpose: Used for expression of human protein ELMOD2 in mammalian cells
Depositing lab: Richard Kahn. Depositing organization: Emory University.
Backbone
  Vector backbone: pFUGW
  Backbone size w/o insert (bp): 10100
  Vector type: Mammalian Expression, Lentiviral
Growth in bacteria
  Bacterial resistance: Ampicillin, 100 μg/mL
  Growth temperature: 37°C
  Growth strain: NEB Stable
  Copy number: High Copy
Gene/Insert
  Gene/Insert name: ELMOD2
  Species: M. musculus (mouse)
  Entrez Gene: Elmod2 (a.k.a. 9830169G11Rik)
  Cloning method: Restriction Enzyme; 5′ cloning site unknown (unknown if destroyed); 3′ cloning site unknown (unknown if destroyed)
  Sequencing primers: 5′ n/a
Terms and licenses: Academic/Nonprofit Terms; Industry Terms: Not Available to Industry
How to cite: pFUGW-ELMOD2 was a gift from Richard Kahn (Addgene plasmid # 201896 ; http://n2t.net/addgene:201896 ; RRID:Addgene_201896)
