[The description below was written by a language model from this plasmid's Addgene catalogue record and pLannotate feature annotations shown in this document.]
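Description:
pFUGW-ELMOD2 is a third-generation-style HIV-1 lentiviral transfer plasmid built on the pFUGW backbone for expressing ELMOD2 in mammalian cells, either by direct transfection or after packaging into lentiviral particles. It is propagated in E. coli through a high-copy ColE1/pUC-type origin with ampicillin selection (AmpR). An f1 origin is also present. Outside the viral region, the backbone carries an SV40 promoter/EM7 promoter–driven BleoR cassette with an SV40 poly(A) signal, which could confer Zeocin resistance. Because it lies outside the LTRs, it would not be transferred with the viral genome.

The viral genome is transcribed from a CMV enhancer/promoter fused to a truncated 5' LTR. This is followed by the Ψ packaging signal with a partial gag sequence, the Rev response element for Rev-dependent nuclear export, and the cPPT/CTS element that aids nuclear import of the reverse-transcribed genome. The internal expression cassette uses the human ubiquitin C promoter to drive the Elmod2 coding sequence, followed by a WPRE to enhance transcript stability and expression. It ends in a truncated 3' LTR and a bGH poly(A) signal.

No epitope tag or fluorescent reporter is annotated, so the insert appears to take the place of the GFP normally found in FUGW, though the cloning sites are not recorded. The record is inconsistent about species. The stated purpose refers to the human protein, whereas the insert fields and the sequence annotation identify mouse Elmod2, an Arf-family GTPase-activating protein. The construct is suited to stable or transient ELMOD2 expression, for example in functional or rescue studies.
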