Features (pLannotate 1.2.2; 31 found; start..end, strand, type, name):
    297..422     +  CDS            ble (fragment): BLE_KLEPN - Experimental evidence at protein level: Swiss-Prot protein existence level 1. Binding protein with a strong affinity to the bleomycin family of antibiotics. Binds to CL990; an antimitotic-antibiotic compound. From Klebsiella pneumoniae.
    417..538     +  polyA_signal   SV40 poly(A) signal: SV40 polyadenylation signal
    611..627     -  protein_bind   lac operator: The lac repressor binds to the lac operator to inhibit transcription in E. coli. This inhibition can be relieved by adding lactose or isopropyl-β-D-thiogalactopyranoside (IPTG). lac repressor encoded by lacI
    635..665     -  promoter       lac promoter: promoter for the E. coli lac operon
    680..701     -  protein_bind   CAP binding site: CAP binding activates transcription in the presence of cAMP. E. coli catabolite activator protein
    714..806     -  CDS            lacI (fragment): lac repressor; lacI; The lac repressor binds to the lac operator to inhibit transcription in E. coli. This inhibition can be relieved by adding lactose or isopropyl-β-D-thiogalactopyranoside (IPTG).
    989..1577    -  rep_origin     ori: high-copy-number ColE1/pMB1/pBR322/pUC origin of replication
   1748..2608    -  CDS            AmpR: β-lactamase; bla; confers resistance to ampicillin, carbenicillin, and related antibiotics
   2609..2713    -  promoter       AmpR promoter: bla
   2772..2824    -  misc_feature   bom (fragment): basis of mobility region from pBR322
   2979..3358    +  enhancer       CMV enhancer: human cytomegalovirus immediate early enhancer
   3359..3558    +  promoter       CMV promoter: human cytomegalovirus (CMV) immediate early promoter
   3576..3756    +  LTR            5' LTR (truncated): truncated 5' long terminal repeat (LTR) from HIV-1
   3803..3928    +  misc_feature   HIV-1 Ψ: packaging signal of human immunodeficiency virus type 1
   3912..4275    +  CDS            HIV-1 gag (fragment): gag protein from human immunodeficiency virus 1; gag
   4421..4654    +  misc_feature   RRE: The Rev response element (RRE) of HIV-1 allows for Rev-dependent mRNA export from the nucleus to the cytoplasm.
   5031..5131    +  CDS            Rev (fragment): human immunodeficiency virus 1 (HIV-1) Rev protein; rev; enhances nuclear export of unspliced and incompletely spliced viral mRNAs
   5181..5298    +  misc_feature   cPPT/CTS: central polypurine tract and central termination sequence of HIV-1
   5363..6574    +  promoter       UbC promoter: human ubiquitin C promoter
   6585..6608    -  misc_feature   MCS (fragment): pUC18/19 multiple cloning site
   6612..7490    +  CDS            Elmod2: ELMD2_MOUSE - Experimental evidence at protein level: Swiss-Prot protein existence level 1. Acts as a GTPase-activating protein (GAP) toward guanine nucleotide exchange factors like ARL2, ARL3, ARF1 and ARF6, but not for GTPases outside the Arf family. From Mus musculus (Mouse).
   7494..7518    +  misc_feature   MCS (fragment): pBluescript multiple cloning site
   7518..8106    +  misc_feature   WPRE: woodchuck hepatitis virus posttranscriptional regulatory element
   8043..8624    +  CDS            nef (fragment): NEF_HV1H2 - Experimental evidence at protein level: Swiss-Prot protein existence level 1. Extracellular Nef protein targets CD4(+) T-lymphocytes for apoptosis by interacting with CXCR4 surface receptors. From Human immunodeficiency virus type 1 group M subtype B (isolate HXB2) (HIV-1).
   8631..8811    +  LTR            5' LTR (truncated): truncated 5' long terminal repeat (LTR) from HIV-1
   8843..9067    +  polyA_signal   bGH poly(A) signal: bovine growth hormone polyadenylation signal
   9071..9092    +  promoter       SV40 promoter (fragment): SV40 enhancer and early promoter
   9113..9541    +  rep_origin     f1 ori (sequence partly withheld): f1 bacteriophage origin of replication; arrow indicates direction of (+) strand synthesis
   9555..9884    +  promoter       SV40 promoter: SV40 enhancer and early promoter
   9932..9979    +  promoter       EM7 promoter: synthetic bacterial promoter&nbsp
   9998..287     +  CDS            BleoR (across the origin): antibiotic-binding protein; Sh ble from Streptoalloteichus hindustanus; confers resistance to bleomycin, phleomycin, and Zeocin™
>Addgene plasmid #201896 | pFUGW-ELMOD2 | addgene full sequence | sequence record 402573 | Addgene NGS Result
CCCGGGACTTCGTGGAGGACGACTTCGCCGGTGTGGTCCGGGACGACGTGACCCTGTTCATCAGCGCGGT
CCAGGACCAGGTGGTGCCGGACAACACCCTGGCCTGGGTGTGGGTGCGCGGCCTGGACGAGCTGTACGCC
GAGTGGTCGGAGGTCGTGTCCACGAACTTCCGGGACGCCTCCGGGCCGGCCATGACCGAGATCGGCGAGC
AGCCGTGGGGGCGGGAGTTCGCCCTGCGCGACCCGGCCGGCAACTGCGTGCACTTCGTGGCCGAGGAGCA
GGACTGACACGTGCTACGAGATTTCGATTCCACCGCCGCCTTCTATGAAAGGTTGGGCTTCGGAATCGTT
TTCCGGGACGCCGGCTGGATGATCCTCCAGCGCGGGGATCTCATGCTGGAGTTCTTCGCCCACCCCAACT
TGTTTATTGCAGCTTATAATGGTTACAAATAAAGCAATAGCATCACAAATTTCACAAATAAAGCATTTTT
TTCACTGCATTCTAGTTGTGGTTTGTCCAAACTCATCAATGTATCTTATCATGTCTGTATACCGTCGACC
TCTAGCTAGAGCTTGGCGTAATCATGGTCATAGCTGTTTCCTGTGTGAAATTGTTATCCGCTCACAATTC
CACACAACATACGAGCCGGAAGCATAAAGTGTAAAGCCTGGGGTGCCTAATGAGTGAGCTAACTCACATT
AATTGCGTTGCGCTCACTGCCCGCTTTCCAGTCGGGAAACCTGTCGTGCCAGCTGCATTAATGAATCGGC
CAACGCGCGGGGAGAGGCGGTTTGCGTATTGGGCGCTCTTCCGCTTCCTCGCTCACTGACTCGCTGCGCT
CGGTCGTTCGGCTGCGGCGAGCGGTATCAGCTCACTCAAAGGCGGTAATACGGTTATCCACAGAATCAGG
GGATAACGCAGGAAAGAACATGTGAGCAAAAGGCCAGCAAAAGGCCAGGAACCGTAAAAAGGCCGCGTTG
CTGGCGTTTTTCCATAGGCTCCGCCCCCCTGACGAGCATCACAAAAATCGACGCTCAAGTCAGAGGTGGC
GAAACCCGACAGGACTATAAAGATACCAGGCGTTTCCCCCTGGAAGCTCCCTCGTGCGCTCTCCTGTTCC
GACCCTGCCGCTTACCGGATACCTGTCCGCCTTTCTCCCTTCGGGAAGCGTGGCGCTTTCTCATAGCTCA
CGCTGTAGGTATCTCAGTTCGGTGTAGGTCGTTCGCTCCAAGCTGGGCTGTGTGCACGAACCCCCCGTTC
AGCCCGACCGCTGCGCCTTATCCGGTAACTATCGTCTTGAGTCCAACCCGGTAAGACACGACTTATCGCC
ACTGGCAGCAGCCACTGGTAACAGGATTAGCAGAGCGAGGTATGTAGGCGGTGCTACAGAGTTCTTGAAG
TGGTGGCCTAACTACGGCTACACTAGAAGAACAGTATTTGGTATCTGCGCTCTGCTGAAGCCAGTTACCT
TCGGAAAAAGAGTTGGTAGCTCTTGATCCGGCAAACAAACCACCGCTGGTAGCGGTGGTTTTTTTGTTTG
CAAGCAGCAGATTACGCGCAGAAAAAAAGGATCTCAAGAAGATCCTTTGATCTTTTCTACGGGGTCTGAC
GCTCAGTGGAACGAAAACTCACGTTAAGGGATTTTGGTCATGAGATTATCAAAAAGGATCTTCACCTAGA
TCCTTTTAAATTAAAAATGAAGTTTTAAATCAATCTAAAGTATATATGAGTAAACTTGGTCTGACAGTTA
CCAATGCTTAATCAGTGAGGCACCTATCTCAGCGATCTGTCTATTTCGTTCATCCATAGTTGCCTGACTC
CCCGTCGTGTAGATAACTACGATACGGGAGGGCTTACCATCTGGCCCCAGTGCTGCAATGATACCGCGAG
ACCCACGCTCACCGGCTCCAGATTTATCAGCAATAAACCAGCCAGCCGGAAGGGCCGAGCGCAGAAGTGG
TCCTGCAACTTTATCCGCCTCCATCCAGTCTATTAATTGTTGCCGGGAAGCTAGAGTAAGTAGTTCGCCA
GTTAATAGTTTGCGCAACGTTGTTGCCATTGCTACAGGCATCGTGGTGTCACGCTCGTCGTTTGGTATGG
CTTCATTCAGCTCCGGTTCCCAACGATCAAGGCGAGTTACATGATCCCCCATGTTGTGCAAAAAAGCGGT
TAGCTCCTTCGGTCCTCCGATCGTTGTCAGAAGTAAGTTGGCCGCAGTGTTATCACTCATGGTTATGGCA
GCACTGCATAATTCTCTTACTGTCATGCCATCCGTAAGATGCTTTTCTGTGACTGGTGAGTACTCAACCA
AGTCATTCTGAGAATAGTGTATGCGGCGACCGAGTTGCTCTTGCCCGGCGTCAATACGGGATAATACCGC
GCCACATAGCAGAACTTTAAAAGTGCTCATCATTGGAAAACGTTCTTCGGGGCGAAAACTCTCAAGGATC
TTACCGCTGTTGAGATCCAGTTCGATGTAACCCACTCGTGCACCCAACTGATCTTCAGCATCTTTTACTT
TCACCAGCGTTTCTGGGTGAGCAAAAACAGGAAGGCAAAATGCCGCAAAAAAGGGAATAAGGGCGACACG
GAAATGTTGAATACTCATACTCTTCCTTTTTCAATATTATTGAAGCATTTATCAGGGTTATTGTCTCATG
AGCGGATACATATTTGAATGTATTTAGAAAAATAAACAAATAGGGGTTCCGCGCACATTTCCCCGAAAAG
TGCCACCTGACGTCGACGGATCGGGAGATCTCCCGATCCCCTATGGTGCACTCTCAGTACAATCTGCTCT
GATGCCGCATAGTTAAGCCAGTATCTGCTCCCTGCTTGTGTGTTGGAGGTCGCTGAGTAGTGCGCGAGCA
AAATTTAAGCTACAACAAGGCAAGGCTTGACCGACAATTGCATGAAGAATCTGCTTAGGGTTAGGCGTTT
TGCGCTGCTTCGCGATGTACGGGCCAGATATACGCGTTGACATTGATTATTGACTAGTTATTAATAGTAA
TCAATTACGGGGTCATTAGTTCATAGCCCATATATGGAGTTCCGCGTTACATAACTTACGGTAAATGGCC
CGCCTGGCTGACCGCCCAACGACCCCCGCCCATTGACGTCAATAATGACGTATGTTCCCATAGTAACGCC
AATAGGGACTTTCCATTGACGTCAATGGGTGGAGTATTTACGGTAAACTGCCCACTTGGCAGTACATCAA
GTGTATCATATGCCAAGTACGCCCCCTATTGACGTCAATGACGGTAAATGGCCCGCCTGGCATTATGCCC
AGTACATGACCTTATGGGACTTTCCTACTTGGCAGTACATCTACGTATTAGTCATCGCTATTACCATGGT
GATGCGGTTTTGGCAGTACATCAATGGGCGTGGATAGCGGTTTGACTCACGGGGATTTCCAAGTCTCCAC
CCCATTGACGTCAATGGGAGTTTGTTTTGGCACCAAAATCAACGGGACTTTCCAAAATGTCGTAACAACT
CCGCCCCATTGACGCAAATGGGCGGTAGGCGTGTACGGTGGGAGGTCTATATAAGCAGCGCGTTTTGCCT
GTACTGGGTCTCTCTGGTTAGACCAGATCTGAGCCTGGGAGCTCTCTGGCTAACTAGGGAACCCACTGCT
TAAGCCTCAATAAAGCTTGCCTTGAGTGCTTCAAGTAGTGTGTGCCCGTCTGTTGTGTGACTCTGGTAAC
TAGAGATCCCTCAGACCCTTTTAGTCAGTGTGGAAAATCTCTAGCAGTGGCGCCCGAACAGGGACTTGAA
AGCGAAAGGGAAACCAGAGGAGCTCTCTCGACGCAGGACTCGGCTTGCTGAAGCGCGCACGGCAAGAGGC
GAGGGGCGGCGACTGGTGAGTACGCCAAAAATTTTGACTAGCGGAGGCTAGAAGGAGAGAGATGGGTGCG
AGAGCGTCAGTATTAAGCGGGGGAGAATTAGATCGCGATGGGAAAAAATTCGGTTAAGGCCAGGGGGAAA
GAAAAAATATAAATTAAAACATATAGTATGGGCAAGCAGGGAGCTAGAACGATTCGCAGTTAATCCTGGC
CTGTTAGAAACATCAGAAGGCTGTAGACAAATACTGGGACAGCTACAACCATCCCTTCAGACAGGATCAG
AAGAACTTAGATCATTATATAATACAGTAGCAACCCTCTATTGTGTGCATCAAAGGATAGAGATAAAAGA
CACCAAGGAAGCTTTAGACAAGATAGAGGAAGAGCAAAACAAAAGTAAGACCACCGCACAGCAAGCGGCC
GCTGATCTTCAGACCTGGAGGAGGAGATATGAGGGACAATTGGAGAAGTGAATTATATAAATATAAAGTA
GTAAAAATTGAACCATTAGGAGTAGCACCCACCAAGGCAAAGAGAAGAGTGGTGCAGAGAGAAAAAAGAG
CAGTGGGAATAGGAGCTTTGTTCCTTGGGTTCTTGGGAGCAGCAGGAAGCACTATGGGCGCAGCGTCAAT
GACGCTGACGGTACAGGCCAGACAATTATTGTCTGGTATAGTGCAGCAGCAGAACAATTTGCTGAGGGCT
ATTGAGGCGCAACAGCATCTGTTGCAACTCACAGTCTGGGGCATCAAGCAGCTCCAGGCAAGAATCCTGG
CTGTGGAAAGATACCTAAAGGATCAACAGCTCCTGGGGATTTGGGGTTGCTCTGGAAAACTCATTTGCAC
CACTGCTGTGCCTTGGAATGCTAGTTGGAGTAATAAATCTCTGGAACAGATTTGGAATCACACGACCTGG
ATGGAGTGGGACAGAGAAATTAACAATTACACAAGCTTAATACACTCCTTAATTGAAGAATCGCAAAACC
AGCAAGAAAAGAATGAACAAGAATTATTGGAATTAGATAAATGGGCAAGTTTGTGGAATTGGTTTAACAT
AACAAATTGGCTGTGGTATATAAAATTATTCATAATGATAGTAGGAGGCTTGGTAGGTTTAAGAATAGTT
TTTGCTGTACTTTCTATAGTGAATAGAGTTAGGCAGGGATATTCACCATTATCGTTTCAGACCCACCTCC
CAACCCCGAGGGGACCCGACAGGCCCGAAGGAATAGAAGAAGAAGGTGGAGAGAGAGACAGAGACAGATC
CATTCGATTAGTGAACGGATCGGCACTGCGTGCGCCAATTCTGCAGACAAATGGCAGTATTCATCCACAA
TTTTAAAAGAAAAGGGGGGATTGGGGGGTACAGTGCAGGGGAAAGAATAGTAGACATAATAGCAACAGAC
ATACAAACTAAAGAATTACAAAAACAAATTACAAAAATTCAAAATTTTCGGGTTTATTACAGGGACAGCA
GAGATCCAGTTTGGTTAATTAACCCGTGTCGGCTCCAGATCTGGCCTCCGCGCCGGGTTTTGGCGCCTCC
CGCGGGCGCCCCCCTCCTCACGGCGAGCGCTGCCACGTCAGACGAAGGGCGCAGCGAGCGTCCTGATCCT
TCCGCCCGGACGCTCAGGACAGCGGCCCGCTGCTCATAAGACTCGGCCTTAGAACCCCAGTATCAGCAGA
AGGACATTTTAGGACGGGACTTGGGTGACTCTAGGGCACTGGTTTTCTTTCCAGAGAGCGGAACAGGCGA
GGAAAAGTAGTCCCTTCTCGGCGATTCTGCGGAGGGATCTCCGTGGGGCGGTGAACGCCGATGATTATAT
AAGGACGCGCCGGGTGTGGCACAGCTAGTTCCGTCGCAGCCGGGATTTGGGTCGCGGTTCTTGTTTGTGG
ATCGCTGTGATCGTCACTTGGTGAGTAGCGGGCTGCTGGGCTGGCCGGGGCTTTCGTGGCCGCCGGGCCG
CTCGGTGGGACGGAAGCGTGTGGAGAGACCGCCAAGGGCTGTAGTCTGGGTCCGCGAGCAAGGTTGCCCT
GAACTGGGGGTTGGGGGGAGCGCAGCAAAATGGCGGCTGTTCCCGAGTCTTGAATGGAAGACGCTTGTGA
GGCGGGCTGTGAGGTCGTTGAAACAAGGTGGGGGGCATGGTGGGCGGCAAGAACCCAAGGTCTTGAGGCC
TTCGCTAATGCGGGAAAGCTCTTATTCGGGTGAGATGGGCTGGGGCACCATCTGGGGACCCTGACGTGAA
GTTTGTCACTGACTGGAGAACTCGGTTTGTCGTCTGTTGCGGGGGCGGCAGTTATGGCGGTGCCGTTGGG
CAGTGCACCCGTACCTTTGGGAGCGCGCGCCCTCGTCGTGTCGTGACGTCACCCGTTCTGTTGGCTTATA
ATGCAGGGTGGGGCCACCTGCCGGTAGGTGTGCGGTAGGCTTTTCTCCGTCGCAGGACGCAGGGTTCGGG
CCTAGGGTAGGCTCTCCTGAATCGACAGGCGCCGGACCTCTGGTGAGGGGAGGGATAAGTGAGGCGTCAG
TTTCTTTGGTCGGTTTTATGTACCTATCTTCTTAAGTAGCTGAAGCTCCGGTTTTGAACTATGCGCTCGG
GGTTGGCGAGTGTGTTTTGTGAAGTTTTTTAGGCACCTTTTGAAATGTAATCATTTGGGTCAATATGTAA
TTTTCAGTGTTAGACTAGTAAATTGTCCGCTAAATTCTGGCCGTTTTTGGCTTTTTTGTTAGACGAAGCT
TGGGCTGCAGGTCGACTCTAGAGGATCCACCATGTTCGTGTCTCTGTGGGAGTTTTTCTATGGACACTTT
TTCCGATTTTGGATGAAATGGCTCTTACGGCAGATGACTGGGAAATGTGAATTGCAGCGAATTTTTGACA
CCTATGGAGGGGCACAGAGGACCTACAGAATAGAAAATTCCTTGACATATTCCAAGAATAAGGTCCTACA
GAATGCAACACGAGTTGCCCAGAGTGAACTGGACAGGTGTATAGCGAACATCATGAAGGAAAAGAACATC
TGCTCCGAGAAGGACACAAGTTTTCAGATCTGCATGCGGACGTGCTTACTGCAGATAACTGGCTATAAAC
AGCTCTACCACGATGTAGAAAATGTGAGGAAAAAGCCCTATGACTCTGCCAATGCACAGCACGAGAAGAT
GCTCCTCAAGCTTTGGAGTCTTCTGATGCCAACGAAAAAGTTGACGGCCCGGATCTCCAAGCAGTGGGCA
GACATTGGTTTCCAAGGTGACGATCCCAAAACAGACTTCAGAGGCATGGGCATACTCGGACTGATCAATC
TCGTGTATTTCAGTGAAAACTACACCAGCGAAGCGCATCAGATTCTCTCCCGCTCAAATCACCCCAAATT
AGGGTATTCTTATGCAATAGTTGGAATCAACCTTACAGAGATGGCTTATAGCTTACTGAAGAGCGAGGCC
CTGAAGCTTCACCTCTACAACTTTGTCCCTGGGGTACCAACGATGGAGCACTTCCACCAGTTTTACTGTT
ACCTTGTCTATGAATTTGACAAGTTTTGGCTTGAGGAAGAGCCAGAAAGCATTATGTACTTCAACTTGTA
CAGAGAGAAGTTTCACGAGCGGATCAAAGGACTCTTGATGGATTGCAATGCTGTGCTCACTTTGAAAACA
TGAGAATTCGATATCAAGCTTATCGATAATCAACCTCTGGATTACAAAATTTGTGAAAGATTGACTGGTA
TTCTTAACTATGTTGCTCCTTTTACGCTATGTGGATACGCTGCTTTAATGCCTTTGTATCATGCTATTGC
TTCCCGTATGGCTTTCATTTTCTCCTCCTTGTATAAATCCTGGTTGCTGTCTCTTTATGAGGAGTTGTGG
CCCGTTGTCAGGCAACGTGGCGTGGTGTGCACTGTGTTTGCTGACGCAACCCCCACTGGTTGGGGCATTG
CCACCACCTGTCAGCTCCTTTCCGGGACTTTCGCTTTCCCCCTCCCTATTGCCACGGCGGAACTCATCGC
CGCCTGCCTTGCCCGCTGCTGGACAGGGGCTCGGCTGTTGGGCACTGACAATTCCGTGGTGTTGTCGGGG
AAATCATCGTCCTTTCCTTGGCTGCTCGCCTGTGTTGCCACCTGGATTCTGCGCGGGACGTCCTTCTGCT
ACGTCCCTTCGGCCCTCAATCCAGCGGACCTTCCTTCCCGCGGCCTGCTGCCGGCTCTGCGGCCTCTTCC
GCGTCTTCGCCTTCGCCCTCAGACGAGTCGGATCTCCCTTTGGGCCGCCTCCCCGCATCGATACCGTCGA
CCTCGAGACCTAGAAAAACATGGAGCAATCACAAGTAGCAATACAGCAGCTACCAATGCTGATTGTGCCT
GGCTAGAAGCACAAGAGGAGGAGGAGGTGGGTTTTCCAGTCACACCTCAGGTACCTTTAAGACCAATGAC
TTACAAGGCAGCTGTAGATCTTAGCCACTTTTTAAAAGAAAAGGGGGGACTGGAAGGGCTAATTCACTCC
CAACGAAGACAAGATATCCTTGATCTGTGGATCTACCACACACAAGGCTACTTCCCTGATTGGCAGAACT
ACACACCAGGGCCAGGGATCAGATATCCACTGACCTTTGGATGGTGCTACAAGCTAGTACCAGTTGAGCA
AGAGAAGGTAGAAGAAGCCAATGAAGGAGAGAACACCCGCTTGTTACACCCTGTGAGCCTGCATGGGATG
GATGACCCGGAGAGAGAAGTATTAGAGTGGAGGTTTGACAGCCGCCTAGCATTTCATCACATGGCCCGAG
AGCTGCATCCGGACTGTACTGGGTCTCTCTGGTTAGACCAGATCTGAGCCTGGGAGCTCTCTGGCTAACT
AGGGAACCCACTGCTTAAGCCTCAATAAAGCTTGCCTTGAGTGCTTCAAGTAGTGTGTGCCCGTCTGTTG
TGTGACTCTGGTAACTAGAGATCCCTCAGACCCTTTTAGTCAGTGTGGAAAATCTCTAGCAGGGCCCGTT
TAAACCCGCTGATCAGCCTCGACTGTGCCTTCTAGTTGCCAGCCATCTGTTGTTTGCCCCTCCCCCGTGC
CTTCCTTGACCCTGGAAGGTGCCACTCCCACTGTCCTTTCCTAATAAAATGAGGAAATTGCATCGCATTG
TCTGAGTAGGTGTCATTCTATTCTGGGGGGTGGGGTGGGGCAGGACAGCAAGGGGGAGGATTGGGAAGAC
AATAGCAGGCATGCTGGGGATGCGGTGGGCTCTATGGCTTCTGAGGCGGAAAGAACCAGCTGGGGCTCTA
GGGGGTATCCCC
[124 nt withheld, positions 9113-9236]
C
[91 nt withheld, positions 9238-9328]
A
[49 nt withheld, positions 9330-9378]
CCTTTGACGTTGGAGTCCACGTTCTTT
[37 nt withheld, positions 9406-9442]
ACCCTATCTCGGTCTATTCTTTTGATTTATAAGGGATTTTGCCGATTTCGGCCTATTGGTTAAAAAATGA
GCTGATTTAACAAAAATTTAACGCGAATTAATTCTGTGGAATGTGTGTCAGTTAGGGTGTGGAAAGTCCC
CAGGCTCCCCAGCAGGCAGAAGTATGCAAAGCATGCATCTCAATTAGTCAGCAACCAGGTGTGGAAAGTC
CCCAGGCTCCCCAGCAGGCAGAAGTATGCAAAGCATGCATCTCAATTAGTCAGCAACCATAGTCCCGCCC
CTAACTCCGCCCATCCCGCCCCTAACTCCGCCCAGTTCCGCCCATTCTCCGCCCCATGGCTGACTAATTT
TTTTTATTTATGCAGAGGCCGAGGCCGCCTCTGCCTCTGAGCTATTCCAGAAGTAGTGAGGAGGCTTTTT
TGGAGGCCTAGGCTTTTGCAAAAAGCTCCCGGGAGCTTGTATATCCATTTTCGGATCTGATCAGCACGTG
TTGACAATTAATCATCGGCATAGTATATCGGCATAGTATAATACGACAAGGTGAGGAACTAAACCATGGC
CAAGTTGACCAGTGCCGTTCCGGTGCTCACCGCGCGCGACGTCGCCGGAGCGGTCGAGTTCTGGACCGAC
CGGCTCGGGTTCT
